>Addgene plasmid #182589 | pHage2-EF1a-TagBFP-hCoilin | addgene full sequence | sequence record 360528 | Addgene NGS Result
TGGAAGGGCTAATTCACTCCCAAAGAAGACAAGATATCCTTGATCTGTGGATCTACCACACACAAGGCTA
CTTCCCTGATTAGCAGAACTACACACCAGGGCCAGGGGTCAGATATCCACTGACCTTTGGATGGTGCTAC
AAGCTAGTACCAGTTGAGCCAGATAAGGTAGAAGAGGCCAATAAAGGAGAGAACACCAGCTTGTTACACC
CTGTGAGCCTGCATGGGATGGATGACCCGGAGAGAGAAGTGTTAGAGTGGAGGTTTGACAGCCGCCTAGC
ATTTCATCACGTGGCCCGAGAGCTGCATCCGGAGTACTTCAAGAACTGCTGATATCGAGCTTGCTACAAG
GGACTTTCCGCTGGGGACTTTCCAGGGAGGCGTGGCCTGGGCGGGACTGGGGAGTGGCGAGCCCTCAGAT
CCTGCATATAAGCAGCTGCTTTTTGCCTGTACTGGGTCTCTCTGGTTAGACCAGATCTGAGCCTGGGAGC
TCTCTGGCTAACTAGGGAACCCACTGCTTAAGCCTCAATAAAGCTTGCCTTGAGTGCTTCAAGTAGTGTG
TGCCCGTCTGTTGTGTGACTCTGGTAACTAGAGATCCCTCAGACCCTTTTAGTCAGTGTGGAAAATCTCT
AGCAGTGGCGCCCGAACAGGGACTTGAAAGCGAAAGGGAAACCAGAGGAGCTCTCTCGACGCAGGACTCG
GCTTGCTGAAGCGCGCACGGCAAGAGGCGAGGGGCGGCGACTGGTGAGTACGCCAAAAATTTTGACTAGC
GGAGGCTAGAAGGAGAGAGATGGGTGCGAGAGCGTCAGTATTAAGCGGGGGAGAATTAGATCGCGATGGG
AAAAAATTCGGTTAAGGCCAGGGGGAAAGAAAAAATATAAATTAAAACATATAGTATGGGCAAGCAGGGA
GCTAGAACGATTCGCAGTTAATCCTGGCCTGTTAGAAACATCAGAAGGCTGTAGACAAATACTGGGACAG
CTACAACCATCCCTTCAGACAGGATCAGAAGAACTTAGATCATTATATAATACAGTAGCAACCCTCTATT
GTGTGCATCAAAGGATAGAGATAAAAGACACCAAGGAAGCTTTAGACAAGATAGAGGAAGAGCAAAACAA
AAGTAAGACCACCGCACAGCAAGCGGCCGGCCGCTGATCTTCAGACCTGGAGGAGGAGATATGAGGGACA
ATTGGAGAAGTGAATTATATAAATATAAAGTAGTAAAAATTGAACCATTAGGAGTAGCACCCACCAAGGC
AAAGAGAAGAGTGGTGCAGAGAGAAAAAAGAGCAGTGGGAATAGGAGCTTTGTTCCTTGGGTTCTTGGGA
GCAGCAGGAAGCACTATGGGCGCAGCGTCAATGACGCTGACGGTACAGGCCAGACAATTATTGTCTGGTA
TAGTGCAGCAGCAGAACAATTTGCTGAGGGCTATTGAGGCGCAACAGCATCTGTTGCAACTCACAGTCTG
GGGCATCAAGCAGCTTCAGGCAAGAATCCTGGCTGTGGAAAGATACCTAAAGGATCAACAGCTCCTGGGG
ATTTGGGGTTGCTCTGGAAAACTCATTTGCACCACTGCTGTGCCTTGGAATGCTAGTTGGAGTAATAAAT
CTCTGGAACAGATTTGGAATCACACGACCTGGATGGAGTGGGACAGAGAAATTAACAATTACACAAGCTT
AATACACTCCTTAATTGAAGAATCGCAAAACCAGCAAGAAAAGAATGAACAAGAATTATTGGAATTAGAT
AAATGGGCAAGTTTGTGGAATTGGTTTAACATAACAAATTGGCTGTGGTATATAAAATTATTCATAATGA
TAGTAGGAGGCTTGGTAGGTTTAAGAATAGTTTTTGCTGTACTTTCTATAGTGAATAGAGTTAGGCAGGG
ATATTCACCATTATCGTTTCAGACCCACCTCCCAACCCCGAGGGGACCCGACAGGCCCGAAGGAATAGAA
GAAGAAGGTGGAGAGAGAGACAGAGACAGATCCATTCGATTAGTGAACGGATCTCGACGGTATCGCCGAA
TTCACAAATGGCAGTATTCATCCACAATTTTAAAAGAAAAGGGGGGATTGGGGGGTACAGTGCAGGGGAA
AGAATAGTAGACATAATAGCAACAGACATACAAACTAAAGAATTACAAAAACAAATTACAAAAATTCAAA
ATTTTCGGGTTTATTACAGGGACAGCAGAGATCCAGTTTGGACTAGTCGTGAGGCTCCGGTGCCCGTCAG
TGGGCAGAGCGCACATCGCCCACAGTCCCCGAGAAGTTGGGGGGAGGGGTCGGCAATTGAACCGGTGCCT
AGAGAAGGTGGCGCGGGGTAAACTGGGAAAGTGATGTCGTGTACTGGCTCCGCCTTTTTCCCGAGGGTGG
GGGAGAACCGTATATAAGTGCAGTAGTCGCCGTGAACGTTCTTTTTCGCAACGGGTTTGCCGCCAGAACA
CAGGTAAGTGCCGTGTGTGGTTCCCGCGGGCCTGGCCTCTTTACGGGTTATGGCCCTTGCGTGCCTTGAA
TTACTTCCACCTGGCTGCAGTACGTGATTCTTGATCCCGAGCTTCGGGTTGGAAGTGGGTGGGAGAGTTC
GAGGCCTTGCGCTTAAGGAGCCCCTTCGCCTCGTGCTTGAGTTGAGGCCTGGCCTGGGCGCTGGGGCCGC
CGCGTGCGAATCTGGTGGCACCTTCGCGCCTGTCTCGCTGCTTTCGATAAGTCTCTAGCCATTTAAAATT
TTTGATGACCTGCTGCGACGCTTTTTTTCTGGCAAGATAGTCTTGTAAATGCGGGCCAAGATCTGCACAC
TGGTATTTCGGTTTTTGGGGCCGCGGGCGGCGACGGGGCCCGTGCGTCCCAGCGCACATGTTCGGCGAGG
CGGGGCCTGCGAGCGCGGCCACCGAGAATCGGACGGGGGTAGTCTCAAGCTGGCCGGCCTGCTCTGGTGC
CTGGCCTCGCGCCGCCGTGTATCGCCCCGCCCTGGGCGGCAAGGCTGGCCCGGTCGGCACCAGTTGCGTG
AGCGGAAAGATGGCCGCTTCCCGGCCCTGCTGCAGGGAGCTCAAAATGGAGGACGCGGCGCTCGGGAGAG
CGGGCGGGTGAGTCACCCACACAAAGGAAAAGGGCCTTTCCGTCCTCAGCCGTCGCTTCATGTGACTCCA
CGGAGTACCGGGCGCCGTCCAGGCACCTCGATTAGTTCTCGAGCTTTTGGAGTACGTCGTCTTTAGGTTG
GGGGGAGGGGTTTTATGCGATGGAGTTTCCCCACACTGAGTGGGTGGAGACTGAAGTTAGGCCAGCTTGG
CACTTGATGTAATTCTCCTTGGAATTTGCCCTTTTTGAGTTTGGATCTTGGTTCATTCTCAAGCCTCAGA
CAGTGGTTCAAAGTTTTTTTCTTCCATTTCAGGTGTCGTGAAGCGGCCGCTTAATTAAGTTTAAACGGAT
CCCGCCGGCGGCTAGCGCTACCGGTATGAGCGAGCTGATTAAGGAGAACATGCACATGAAGCTGTACATG
GAGGGCACCGTGGACAACCATCACTTCAAGTGCACATCCGAGGGCGAAGGCAAGCCCTACGAGGGCACCC
AGACCATGAGAATCAAGGTGGTCGAGGGCGGCCCTCTCCCCTTCGCCTTCGACATCCTGGCTACTAGCTT
CCTCTACGGCAGCAAGACCTTCATCAACCACACCCAGGGCATCCCCGACTTCTTCAAGCAGTCCTTCCCT
GAGGGCTTCACATGGGAGAGAGTCACCACATACGAAGACGGGGGCGTGCTGACCGCTACCCAGGACACCA
GCCTCCAGGACGGCTGCCTCATCTACAACGTCAAGATCAGAGGGGTGAACTTCACATCCAACGGCCCTGT
GATGCAGAAGAAAACACTCGGCTGGGAGGCCTTCACCGAGACGCTGTACCCCGCTGACGGCGGCCTGGAA
GGCAGAAACGACATGGCCCTGAAGCTCGTGGGCGGGAGCCATCTGATCGCAAACATCAAGACCACATATA
GATCCAAGAAACCCGCTAAGAACCTCAAGATGCCTGGCGTCTACTATGTGGACTACAGACTGGAAAGAAT
CAAGGAGGCCAACAACGAGACCTACGTCGAGCAGCACGAGGTGGCAGTGGCCAGATACTGCGACCTCCCT
AGCAAACTGGGGCACAAGCTTAATAAGTACTCAGATCCACCAAGCAAGATGGCAGCTTCCGAGACGGTTA
GGCTACGGCTTCAATTTGATTACCCGCCGCCAGCTACCCCGCACTGTACGGCCTTCTGGCTTCTGGTCGA
CTTGAACAGATGCCGAGTCGTCACAGATCTCATTAGTCTCATCCGCCAGCGCTTCGGCTTCAGTTCTGGG
GCCTTCCTAGGCCTCTACCTGGAGGGGGGGCTCTTGCCCCCCGCCGAGAGCGCGCGCCTTGTGAGAGACA
ACGACTGCCTCAGAGTTAAATTAGAAGAGAGAGGAGTTGCTGAGAATTCTGTAGTCATCAGTAATGGTGA
CATTAATTTATCTCTTAGAAAAGCAAAGAAGCGGGCATTTCAGTTAGAGGAGGGTGAAGAAACTGAACCA
GATTGCAAATATTCAAAGAAGCATTGGAAGAGTCGAGAGAACAATAACAATAATGAGAAGGTCTTGGATC
TGGAACCAAAAGCTGTCACAGATCAGACTGTCAGCAAAAAAAACAAGAGAAAAAATAAAGCAACCTGTGG
CACAGTGGGTGATGATAACGAAGAGGCCAAAAGAAAATCACCAAAGAAAAAGGAGAAATGTGAATATAAA
AAAAAGGCTAAGAATCCCAAGTCTCCGAAAGTACAGGCAGTGAAAGACTGGGCCAATCAGAGATGTAGTT
CTCCAAAAGGTTCTGCTAGAAACAGCCTTGTTAAAGCCAAAAGGAAAGGTAGTGTAAGCGTTTGCTCAAA
AGAGAGTCCCAGTTCCTCCTCGGAGTCTGAGTCTTGTGATGAATCTATCAGTGATGGTCCCAGCAAAGTC
ACTTTGGAGGCCAGAAATTCCTCAGAGAAATTACCAACTGAGTTATCAAAGGAAGAACCCTCTACCAAAA
ATACAACTGCAGACAAACTGGCTATAAAACTTGGCTTTAGCCTTACCCCCAGCAAGGGCAAGACCTCTGG
AACAACATCTTCCAGTTCAGACTCTAGTGCAGAGTCAGACGACCAATGCTTGATGTCATCGAGCACCCCG
GAGTGTGCTGCGGGTTTCTTAAAGACAGTAGGCCTTTTTGCAGGAAGAGGTCGTCCAGGCCCAGGGCTGT
CATCACAGACTGCAGGTGCTGCTGGATGGAGGCGTTCTGGCTCAAATGGTGGTGGACAGGCTCCTGGTGC
TTCTCCCAGTGTGTCTCTCCCTGCTAGTTTAGGAAGAGGATGGGGTAGAGAAGAGAACCTTTTTTCTTGG
AAGGGAGCTAAGGGACGGGGCATGCGGGGGAGAGGTCGAGGACGAGGGCATCCTGTTTCCTGTGTTGTAA
ATAGAAGCACTGACAACCAGAGGCAACAGCAATTAAATGACGTGGTAAAAAATTCATCTACTATTATCCA
GAATCCAGTAGAGACACCCAAGAAGGACTATAGTCTGTTACCACTGTTAGCAGCTGCCCCTCAAGTTGGA
GAAAAGATTGCATTTAAGCTTTTGGAGCTAACATCCAGTTACTCTCCTGATGTCTCTGACTACGAGGAAG
GAAGAATATTAAGCCACAATCCAGAGACCCAGCAAGTAGATATAGAAATTCTTTCATCCTTACCTGCCTT
GAGAGAACCTGGGAAATTTGATTTAGTTTATCACAATGAAAATGGAGCTGAGGTAGTGGAGTACGCTGTG
ACACAGGAGAGCAAGATCACTGTATTTTGGAAAGAGTTGATTGACCCAAGACTGATTATTGAATCTCCAA
GTAACACATCAAGTACAGAACCTGCCTGAGTATGACCTCTCCACCTCATAGTTTATGAATGTCTTGTTTG
TGAAAGTGACTATAACCCAAACTTTTTTTTTTTTTAAAGAGGATTTGGAAGTTGTATGGATTTTTTTGTT
ATCTTCACTTTACTGCATAGGAAACAATCTACCTCATCATTTAAAATGACATGGGTGTCGGTTTTGTAGA
TCTTTGGTTTTTTTGTCAGGTTTAATTTCAGTTAACAAAATGTAAAACATGACATTCCCTGCAGATATTG
TTGTATGCCAGTATGGTTTCTTCTCTTTCTTTAAATGTTTTTGGCCATCAAGTAGCAGTCGTCAGTAGGA
GTTTATAATACCAAGAATGTGCTGCGTATCTTGTCTCAATAAGTTTTAAGTAACATTTAAAAATATTAAA
GCATGTTATTTGACCTAATTTTTTAGCATTTGAGTTGTTCCATTAAATGGAGCATCTTGTAAATTTCAAG
TATTTTATACTTGCAATTGTTAAGAGTTAACAGGTAGTTGGATTTGTCGCAGACAATGAGTTAAGGAATC
CTTTCACGTTTTTCCCAACTTTAAAATTAAGGATTCTCAGGACCCTGTGTAGAGCAGTGAAAATAAGATG
TGCGTATGTGTGTGTATGCCTGGAGAATTGGTGTTTCACTTCAGTGAGAGGATTGGCTGTGAGCTTCAGA
CCAGGAAATGTGTCATCTTGCCAGGCACCTGGCTGAGTGTGCTGGAGTGAGGATCTTGAACAGAAACTTC
CTTTTCTGTTATTATTCACTACGAAGCTAAAATGGCCAAATATATACCGTGAAAATTGGTTTCATTTAAC
AAAAGATCAGATCCCTCCTTCAGCTGTATCTAGAGCTCGAGGTCGACCAATTCCGGTTATTTTCCACCAT
ATTGCCGTCTTTTGGCAATGTGAGGGCCCGGAAACCTGGCCCTGTCTTCTTGACGAGCATTCCTAGGGGT
CTTTCCCCTCTCGCCAAAGGAATGCAAGGTCTGTTGAATGTCGTGAAGGAAGCAGTTCCTCTGGAAGCTT
CTTGAAGACAAACAACGTCTGTAGCGACCCTTTGCAGGCAGCGGAACCCCCCACCTGGCGACAGGTGCCT
CTGCGGCCAAAAGCCACGTGTATAAGATACACCTGCAAAGGCGGCACAACCCCAGTGCCACGTTGTGAGT
TGGATAGTTGTGGAAAGAGTCAAATGGCTCTCCTCAAGCGTATTCAACAAGGGGCTGAAGGATGCCCAGA
AGGTACCCCATTGTATGGGATCTGATCTGGGGCCTCGGTGCACATGCTTTACATGTGTTTAGTCGAGGTT
AAAAAACGTCTAGGCCCCCCGAACCACGGGGACGTGGTTTTCCTTTGAAAAACACGATGATAATACCATG
AAAAAGCCTGAACTCACCGCGACGTCTGTCGAGAAGTTTCTGATCGAAAAGTTCGACAGCGTCTCCGACC
TGATGCAGCTCTCGGAGGGCGAAGAATCTCGTGCTTTCAGCTTCGATGTAGGAGGGCGTGGATATGTCCT
GCGGGTAAATAGCTGCGCCGATGGTTTCTACAAAGATCGTTATGTTTATCGGCACTTTGCATCGGCCGCG
CTCCCGATTCCGGAAGTGCTTGACATTGGGGAATTTAGCGAGAGCCTGACCTATTGCATCTCCCGCCGTG
CACAGGGTGTCACGTTGCAAGACCTGCCTGAAACCGAACTGCCCGCTGTTCTGCAGCCGGTCGCGGAGGC
CATGGATGCGATCGCTGCGGCCGATCTTAGCCAGACGAGCGGGTTCGGCCCATTCGGACCGCAAGGAATC
GGTCAATACACTACATGGCGTGATTTCATATGCGCGATTGCTGATCCCCATGTGTATCACTGGCAAACTG
TGATGGACGACACCGTCAGTGCGTCCGTCGCGCAGGCTCTCGATGAGCTGATGCTTTGGGCCGAGGACTG
CCCCGAAGTCCGGCACCTCGTGCACGCGGATTTCGGCTCCAACAATGTCCTGACGGACAATGGCCGCATA
ACAGCGGTCATTGACTGGAGCGAGGCGATGTTCGGGGATTCCCAATACGAGGTCGCCAACATCTTCTTCT
GGAGGCCGTGGTTGGCTTGTATGGAGCAGCAGACGCGCTACTTCGAGCGGAGGCATCCGGAGCTTGCAGG
ATCGCCGCGGCTCCGGGCGTATATGCTCCGCATTGGTCTTGACCAACTCTATCAGAGCTTGGTTGACGGC
AATTTCGATGATGCAGCTTGGGCGCAGGGTCGATGCGACGCAATCGTCCGATCCGGAGCCGGGACTGTCG
GGCGTACACAAATCGCCCGCAGAAGCGCGGCCGTCTGGACCGATGGCTGTGTAGAAGTACTCGCCGATAG
TGGAAACCGACGCCCCAGCACTCGTCCGAGGGCAAAGGAATAGAGTAGATGCCGACCGGGATCTATCGAT
AGATCCTAATCAACCTCTGGATTACAAAATTTGTGAAAGATTGACTGGTATTCTTAACTATGTTGCTCCT
TTTACGCTATGTGGATACGCTGCTTTAATGCCTTTGTATCATGCTATTGCTTCCCGTATGGCTTTCATTT
TCTCCTCCTTGTATAAATCCTGGTTGCTGTCTCTTTATGAGGAGTTGTGGCCCGTTGTCAGGCAACGTGG
CGTGGTGTGCACTGTGTTTGCTGACGCAACCCCCACTGGTTGGGGCATTGCCACCACCTGTCAGCTCCTT
TCCGGGACTTTCGCTTTCCCCCTCCCTATTGCCACGGCGGAACTCATCGCCGCCTGCCTTGCCCGCTGCT
GGACAGGGGCTCGGCTGTTGGGCACTGACAATTCCGTGGTGTTGTCGGGGAAATCATCGTCCTTTCCTTG
GCTGCTCGCCTGTGTTGCCACCTGGATTCTGCGCGGGACGTCCTTCTGCTACGTCCCTTCGGCCCTCAAT
CCAGCGGACCTTCCTTCCCGCGGCCTGCTGCCGGCTCTGCGGCCTCTTCCGCGTCTTCGCCTTCGCCCTC
AGACGAGTCGGATCTCCCTTTGGGCCGCCTCCCCGCCTGGTACCTTTAAGACCAATGACTTACAAGGCAG
CTGTAGATCTTAGCCACTTTTTAAAAGAAAAGGGGGGACTGGAAGGGCTAATTCACTCCCAACGAAGACA
AGATCACCTGCAGGACAGGCGCGCCCTGCTTTTTGCTTGTACTGGGTCTCTCTGGTTAGACCAGATCTGA
GCCTGGGAGCTCTCTGGCTAACTAGGGAACCCACTGCTTAAGCCTCAATAAAGCTTGCCTTGAGTGCTTC
AAGTAGTGTGTGCCCGTCTGTTGTGTGACTCTGGTAACTAGAGATCCCTCAGACCCTTTTAGTCAGTGTG
GAAAATCTCTAGCACCCGGGCGATTAAGGAAAGGGCTAGATCATTCTTGAAGACGAAAGGGCCTCGTGAT
ACGCCTATTTTTATAGGTTAATGTCATGATAATAATGGTTTCTTAGACGTCAGGTGGCACTTTTCGGGGA
AATGTGCGCGGAACCCCTATTTGTTTATTTTTCTAAATACATTCAAATATGTATCCGCTCATGAGACAAT
AACCCTGATAAATGCTTCAATAATATTGAAAAAGGAAGAGTATGAGTATTCAACATTTCCGTGTCGCCCT
TATTCCCTTTTTTGCGGCATTTTGCCTTCCTGTTTTTGCTCACCCAGAAACGCTGGTGAAAGTAAAAGAT
GCTGAAGATCAGTTGGGTGCACGAGTGGGTTACATCGAACTGGATCTCAACAGCGGTAAGATCCTTGAGA
GTTTTCGCCCCGAAGAACGTTTTCCAATGATGAGCACTTTTAAAGTTCTGCTATGTGGCGCGGTATTATC
CCGTGTTGACGCCGGGCAAGAGCAACTCGGTCGCCGCATACACTATTCTCAGAATGACTTGGTTGAGTAC
TCACCAGTCACAGAAAAGCATCTTACGGATGGCATGACAGTAAGAGAATTATGCAGTGCTGCCATAACCA
TGAGTGATAACACTGCGGCCAACTTACTTCTGACAACGATCGGAGGACCGAAGGAGCTAACCGCTTTTTT
GCACAACATGGGGGATCATGTAACTCGCCTTGATCGTTGGGAACCGGAGCTGAATGAAGCCATACCAAAC
GACGAGCGTGACACCACGATGCCTGTAGCAATGGCAACAACGTTGCGCAAACTATTAACTGGCGAACTAC
TTACTCTAGCTTCCCGGCAACAATTAATAGACTGGATGGAGGCGGATAAAGTTGCAGGACCACTTCTGCG
CTCGGCCCTTCCGGCTGGCTGGTTTATTGCTGATAAATCTGGAGCCGGTGAGCGTGGGTCTCGCGGTATC
ATTGCAGCACTGGGGCCAGATGGTAAGCCCTCCCGTATCGTAGTTATCTACACGACGGGGAGTCAGGCAA
CTATGGATGAACGAAATAGACAGATCGCTGAGATAGGTGCCTCACTGATTAAGCATTGGTAACTGTCAGA
CCAAGTTTACTCATATATACTTTAGATTGATTTAAAACTTCATTTTTAATTTAAAAGGATCTAGGTGAAG
ATCCTTTTTGATAATCTCATGACCAAAATCCCTTAACGTGAGTTTTCGTTCCACTGAGCGTCAGACCCCG
TAGAAAAGATCAAAGGATCTTCTTGAGATCCTTTTTTTCTGCGCGTAATCTGCTGCTTGCAAACAAAAAA
ACCACCGCTACCAGCGGTGGTTTGTTTGCCGGATCAAGAGCTACCAACTCTTTTTCCGAAGGTAACTGGC
TTCAGCAGAGCGCAGATACCAAATACTGTTCTTCTAGTGTAGCCGTAGTTAGGCCACCACTTCAAGAACT
CTGTAGCACCGCCTACATACCTCGCTCTGCTAATCCTGTTACCAGTGGCTGCTGCCAGTGGCGATAAGTC
GTGTCTTACCGGGTTGGACTCAAGACGATAGTTACCGGATAAGGCGCAGCGGTCGGGCTGAACGGGGGGT
TCGTGCACACAGCCCAGCTTGGAGCGAACGACCTACACCGAACTGAGATACCTACAGCGTGAGCTATGAG
AAAGCGCCACGCTTCCCGAAGGGAGAAAGGCGGACAGGTATCCGGTAAGCGGCAGGGTCGGAACAGGAGA
GCGCACGAGGGAGCTTCCAGGGGGAAACGCCTGGTATCTTTATAGTCCTGTCGGGTTTCGCCACCTCTGA
CTTGAGCGTCGATTTTTGTGATGCTCGTCAGGGGGGCGGAGCCTATGGAAAAACGCCAGCAACGCGGCCT
TTTTACGGTTCCTGGCCTTTTGCTGGCCTTTTGCTCACATGTTCTTTCCTGCGTTATCCCCTGATTCTGT
GGATAACCGTATTACCGCCTTTGAGTGAGCTGATACCGCTCGCCGCAGCCGAACGACCGAGCGCAGCGAG
TCAGTGAGCGAGGAAGCGGAAGAGCGCCCAATACGCAAACCGCCTCTCCCCGCGCGTTGGCCGATTCATT
AATGCAGCAAGCTCATGGCTGACTAATTTTTTTTATTTATGCAGAGGCCGAGGCCGCCTCGGCCTCTGAG
CTATTCCAGAAGTAGTGAGGAGGCTTTTTTGGAGGCCTAGGCTTTTGCAAAAAGCTCCCCGTGGCACGAC
AGGTTTCCCGACTGGAAAGCGGGCAGTGAGCGCAACGCAATTAATGTGAGTTAGCTCACTCATTAGGCAC
CCCAGGCTTTACACTTTATGCTTCCGGCTCGTATGTTGTGTGGAATTGTGAGCGGATAACAATTTCACAC
AGGAAACAGCTATGACATGATTACGAATTTCACAAATAAAGCATTTTTTTCACTGCATTCTAGTTGTGGT
TTGTCCAAACTCATCAATGTATCTTATCATGTCTGGATCAACTGGATAACTCAAGCTAACCAAAATCATC
CCAAACTTCCCACCCCATACCCTATTACCACTGCCAATTACCTGTGGTTTCATTTACTCTAAACCTGTGA
TTCCTCTGAATTATTTTCATTTTAAAGAAATTGTATTTGTTAAATATGTACTACAAACTTAGTAGT
Features (pLannotate 1.2.2; 25 found; start..end, strand, type, name):
    377..634     +  LTR            5' LTR (truncated): truncated 5' long terminal repeat (LTR) from HIV-1
    681..806     +  misc_feature   HIV-1 Ψ: packaging signal of human immunodeficiency virus type 1
    790..1128    +  CDS            HIV-1 gag (fragment): gag protein from human immunodeficiency virus 1; gag
   1252..1588    +  ncRNA          RRE: Accession: RF00036 - HIV Rev response element
   1913..2013    +  CDS            Rev (fragment): human immunodeficiency virus 1 (HIV-1) Rev protein; rev; enhances nuclear export of unspliced and incompletely spliced viral mRNAs
   2058..2175    +  misc_feature   cPPT/CTS: central polypurine tract and central termination sequence of HIV-1
   2223..3401    +  promoter       EF-1α promoter: strong constitutive promoter for human elongation factor EF-1α
   3456..4154    +  CDS            TagBFP: TagBFP is a basic (constitutively fluorescent) blue fluorescent protein published in 2008, derived from Entacmaea quadricolor. It is reported to be a very rapidly-maturing monomer with very low acid sensitivity.
   4179..5906    +  CDS            COIL: COIL_HUMAN - Also known as CLN80. Experimental evidence at protein level: Swiss-Prot protein existence level 1. Component of nuclear coiled bodies, also known as Cajal bodies or CBs, which are involved in the modification and assembly of nucleoplasmic snRNPs. From Homo sapiens (Human).
   6812..7273    +  misc_feature   IRES: internal ribosome entry site (IRES) of the encephalomyocarditis virus (EMCV)
   7278..8300    +  CDS            hph: KHYB_ECOLX - Experimental evidence at protein level: Swiss-Prot protein existence level 1. The aminoglycoside phosphotransferases achieve inactivation of their antibiotic substrates by phosphorylation. Only phosphorylates hygromycin and closely related compounds such as demethyl analogs and destomycin. From Escherichia coli.
   8338..8926    +  misc_feature   WPRE: woodchuck hepatitis virus posttranscriptional regulatory element
   8921..9031    +  CDS            nef (fragment): NEF_SIVS4 - Experimental evidence at protein level: Swiss-Prot protein existence level 1. Interferes with TCR signaling from the cell membrane. Interacts with CD247/TCRZ (TCR zeta chain) and exert potent down- regulation of cell surface TCR/CD3 complexes. From Simian immunodeficiency virus (isolate F236/smH4) (SIV-sm) (Simian immunodeficiency virus sooty mangabey monkey).
   9074..9254    +  LTR            5' LTR (truncated): truncated 5' long terminal repeat (LTR) from HIV-1
   9387..9491    +  promoter       AmpR promoter: bla
   9492..10352   +  CDS            AmpR: β-lactamase; bla; confers resistance to ampicillin, carbenicillin, and related antibiotics
  10523..11111   +  rep_origin     ori: high-copy-number ColE1/pMB1/pBR322/pUC origin of replication
  11294..11348   +  CDS            lacI (fragment): lac repressor; lacI; The lac repressor binds to the lac operator to inhibit transcription in E. coli. This inhibition can be relieved by adding lactose or isopropyl-β-D-thiogalactopyranoside (IPTG).
  11354..11447   +  rep_origin     SV40 ori (fragment): SV40 origin of replication
  11472..11509   +  CDS            lacI (fragment): lac repressor; lacI; The lac repressor binds to the lac operator to inhibit transcription in E. coli. This inhibition can be relieved by adding lactose or isopropyl-β-D-thiogalactopyranoside (IPTG).
  11522..11543   +  protein_bind   CAP binding site: CAP binding activates transcription in the presence of cAMP. E. coli catabolite activator protein
  11558..11588   +  promoter       lac promoter: promoter for the E. coli lac operon
  11592..11614   +  protein_bind   lac operator (fragment): The lac repressor binds to the lac operator to inhibit transcription in E. coli. This inhibition can be relieved by adding lactose or isopropyl-β-D-thiogalactopyranoside (IPTG). lac repressor encoded by lacI
  11646..11729   +  polyA_signal   SV40 poly(A) signal (fragment): SV40 polyadenylation signal
  11896..329     +  CDS            nef (fragment) (across the origin): NEF_HV1BR - Experimental evidence at protein level: Swiss-Prot protein existence level 1. Extracellular Nef protein targets CD4(+) T-lymphocytes for apoptosis by interacting with CXCR4 surface receptors (PubMed:14990729). From Human immunodeficiency virus type 1 group M subtype B (isolate BRU/LAI) (HIV-1).
