[The description below was written by a language model from this plasmid's Addgene catalogue record and pLannotate feature annotations shown in this document.]
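Description:
pHage2-EF1a-TagBFP-hCoilin is an HIV-1-derived lentiviral transfer plasmid built on the pHAGE2 backbone for constitutive expression of a blue fluorescent fusion of human coilin in mammalian cells. It is about 11.9 kb. In bacteria it is maintained through a high-copy ColE1/pUC-type origin and an ampicillin resistance gene (β-lactamase with its own promoter). The viral portion carries a truncated 5′ LTR, the Ψ packaging signal running into a gag fragment, the Rev response element, and the cPPT/CTS. Together these allow the genomic RNA to be exported, packaged and efficiently imported into the nucleus of target cells when packaging functions are supplied in trans. A second truncated LTR lies downstream of the cassette. Short nef, lacI, lac promoter/operator and SV40 fragments in the annotation appear to be backbone remnants.

The payload is a single bicistronic transcription unit driven by the human EF-1α promoter. TagBFP, a fast-maturing monomeric blue fluorescent protein, lies upstream of the 1,728 bp human COIL coding sequence, so the tag is N-terminal. After an unannotated stretch of roughly 900 bp, an EMCV IRES directs translation of the hygromycin phosphotransferase gene (hph), which lets transduced or transfected cells be selected with hygromycin. A WPRE follows to enhance transcript stability and expression. The depositor notes a K737E substitution in coilin that is not known to affect function, although that position exceeds the residue count implied by the coilin coding sequence alone.

Coilin is the scaffold protein of Cajal bodies, so the fusion serves as a live-cell marker for these nuclear structures. The associated publication used single-molecule imaging to study telomerase RNA trafficking and recruitment to telomeres.
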