Addgene plasmid #182589: pHage2-EF1a-TagBFP-hCoilin
Purpose: expresses bfp-hcoilin in mammalian cells
Depositing lab: Agnel Sfeir. Depositing organization: NYU Grossman School of Medicine. Publication: Single-Molecule Imaging of Telomerase RNA Reveals a Recruitment-Retention Model for Telomere Elongation. Laprade H, Querido E, Smith MJ, Guerit D, Crimmins H, Conomos D, Pourret E, Chartrand P, Sfeir A. Mol Cell. 2020 Jul 2;79(1):115-126.e6. doi: 10.1016/j.molcel.2020.05.005. Epub 2020 Jun 3. PubMed 32497497.
Backbone
  Vector backbone: pHAGE2
  Backbone size w/o insert (bp): 10000
  Total vector size (bp): 11897
  Vector type: Mammalian Expression, Lentiviral
  Selectable markers: Hygromycin
Growth in bacteria
  Bacterial resistance: Ampicillin, 100 μg/mL
  Growth temperature: 37°C
  Growth strain: NEB Stable
  Copy number: Unknown
Gene/Insert
  Gene/Insert name: Coilin
  Species: H. sapiens (human)
  Insert size (bp): 1728
  Entrez Gene: COIL (a.k.a. CLN80, p80-coilin)
  Promoter: EF-1a
  Tag / fusion protein: BFP
  Cloning method: Restriction Enzyme; 5′ cloning site NheI (unknown if destroyed); 3′ cloning site XbaI (unknown if destroyed)
  Sequencing primers: 5′ GTTTAAACggatcccgcc; 3′ AACCGGAATTGgtcg
Terms and licenses: Academic/Nonprofit Terms; Industry Terms: Not Available to Industry
Depositor comments: Please note: This plasmid contains a K737E mutation in Coilin. This mutation is not known to affect plasmid function.
How to cite: pHage2-EF1a-TagBFP-hCoilin was a gift from Agnel Sfeir (Addgene plasmid # 182589 ; http://n2t.net/addgene:182589 ; RRID:Addgene_182589)
